Addgene plasmid #231311: pNDGG007
Purpose: Vector part for BEVA; BEVA2.0 Position 3 pMB1 narrow broad host range origin of replication with oriT, CmR.
Depositing lab: Barney Geddes. Depositing organization: North Dakota State University. Publication: BEVA2.0: modular assembly of golden gate-compatible vectors with expanded utility for genetic engineering. Geddes BA, Williamson R, Schumacher J, Ardi A, Levin G, Cervenka E, Huang R, diCenzo G. Can J Microbiol. 2025 Jan 1;71:1-13. doi: 10.1139/cjm-2024-0246. PubMed 39919271.
Backbone
  Vector backbone: pGGAselect
  Backbone manufacturer: New England Biolabs
  Vector type: Bacterial Expression
Growth in bacteria
  Bacterial resistance: Chloramphenicol, 25 μg/mL
  Growth temperature: 37°C
  Growth strain: DH5alpha
  Copy number: High Copy
Gene/Insert
  Gene/Insert name: BEVA2.0 Position 3 pMB1 narrow broad host range origin of replication with oriT, CmR.
  Species: Synthetic
  Cloning method: Golden Gate
Terms and licenses: Academic/Nonprofit Terms; Industry Terms: Not Available to Industry
How to cite: pNDGG007 was a gift from Barney Geddes (Addgene plasmid # 231311 ; http://n2t.net/addgene:231311 ; RRID:Addgene_231311)
