[The description below was written by a language model from this plasmid's Addgene catalogue record and pLannotate feature annotations shown in this document.]
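Description:
pNDGG007 is a Golden Gate part plasmid from the BEVA2.0 (Bacterial Expression Vector Archive) modular vector-assembly system. It carries the "Position 3" module, which supplies the replication and transfer functions of a finished BEVA vector. The part is held in the pGGAselect backbone, a small Golden Gate destination vector, and is maintained in E. coli as a high-copy plasmid under chloramphenicol selection. The catalogue lists it as a bacterial expression vector, but it serves as a donor of a vector component and has no expression cassette or gene of interest of its own.

The feature table for the 3,332 nt sequence shows two separate copies of the high-copy ColE1/pMB1-type origin. One lies next to the cat gene and its native promoter and is most plausibly the replicon of the pGGAselect backbone. The other lies next to an IncP origin of transfer that spans the sequence numbering origin, and together these appear to make up the synthetic Position 3 insert. A pMB1 origin replicates in E. coli and close relatives but not in most other bacteria. Paired with oriT, which lets a helper strain providing IncP transfer functions mobilise the plasmid by conjugation, it suits assembled vectors meant to enter a recipient without replicating there, such as suicide or integrating constructs. The catalogue wording "narrow broad host range" is ambiguous, but the pMB1 identity points to narrow host range. The remaining annotations are SP6 and T7 promoters, a fragment of the AmpR promoter and a fragment of eco47IR, and these look like backbone remnants. The type IIS restriction sites used for assembly are not annotated in the table.
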