Features (pLannotate 1.2.2; 10 found; start..end, strand, type, name):
    238..327     -  CDS            eco47IR (fragment): T2E7_ECOLX - Protein predicted: Swiss-Prot protein existence level 4. Recognizes the double-stranded sequence GGWCC and cleaves after G-1. From Escherichia coli.
    392..410     -  promoter       T7 promoter: promoter for bacteriophage T7 RNA polymerase
    420..477     +  promoter       AmpR promoter (fragment): bla
    524..1180    -  CDS            cat: CAT_ECOLX - Experimental evidence at protein level: Swiss-Prot protein existence level 1. This enzyme is an effector of chloramphenicol resistance in bacteria. From Escherichia coli. This protein is used as a marker in many commonly used cloning vectors, such as pACYC184.
   1181..1283    -  promoter       cat promoter: promoter of the E. coli cat gene encoding chloramphenicol acetyltransferase
   1384..1972    +  rep_origin     ori: high-copy-number ColE1/pMB1/pBR322/pUC origin of replication
   2402..2420    +  promoter       SP6 promoter: promoter for bacteriophage SP6 RNA polymerase
   2500..2518    +  promoter       T7 promoter: promoter for bacteriophage T7 RNA polymerase
   2655..3243    +  rep_origin     ori: high-copy-number ColE1/pMB1/pBR322/pUC origin of replication
   3313..89      -  oriT           oriT (across the origin): incP origin of transfer
>Addgene plasmid #231311 | pNDGG007 | addgene full sequence | sequence record 463780 | Addgene NGS Result
GATTCCCGTTGAGCACCGCCAGGTGCGAATAAGGGACAGTGAAGAAGGAACACCCGCTCGCGGGTGGGCC
TACTTCACCTATCCTGCCCGGCTGACGCCGTTGGATACACCAAGGAAAGTCTACACGAACCCTTTGGCAA
AATCCTGTATATCGTGCGAAAAAGGATGGATATACCGAAAAAATCGCTATAATGACCCCGAAGCAGGGTT
ATGCAGCGGAAAAGTAGTCGAGACGCATCTTTCTAGAAGATCTCCTACAATATTCTCAGCTGCCATGGAA
AATCGATGTTCTTCTTTTATTCTCTCAAGATTTTCAGGCTGTATATTAACCATTCCTGTAGACTTCTTAA
TTAAGACGTCAGAATTCTCGAGGCGGCCGCATGTGAGTCTCCCTATAGTGAGTCGTATTAATTTCGCGGG
CGGAACCCCTATTTGTTTATTTTTCTAAATACATTCAAATATGTATCCGCTCATGAGTAGCACCAGGCGT
TTAAGGGCACCAATAACTGCCTTAAAAAAATTACGCCCCGCCCTGCCACTCATCGCAGTACTGTTGTAAT
TCATTAAGCATTCTGCCGACATGGAAGCCATCACAAACGGCATGATGAACCTGAATCGCCAGCGGCATCA
GCACCTTGTCGCCTTGCGTATAATATTTGCCCATGGTGAAAACGGGGGCGAAGAAGTTGTCCATATTGGC
CACGTTTAAATCAAAACTGGTGAAACTCACCCAGGGATTGGCTGAGACAAAAAACATATTCTCAATAAAC
CCTTTAGGGAAATAGGCCAGGTTTTCACCGTAACACGCCACATCTTGCGAATATATGTGTAGAAACTGCC
GGAAATCGTCGTGGTATTCACTCCAGAGCGATGAAAACGTTTCAGTTTGCTCATGGAAAACGGTGTAACA
AGGGTGAACACTATCCCATATCACCAGCTCACCGTCTTTCATTGCCATACGAAATTCCGGATGAGCATTC
ATCAGGCGGGCAAGAATGTGAATAAAGGCCGGATAAAACTTGTGCTTATTTTTCTTTACGGTCTTTAAAA
AGGCCGTAATATCCAGCTGAACGGTCTGGTTATAGGTACATTGAGCAACTGACTGAAATGCCTCAAAATG
TTCTTTACGATGCCATTGGGATATATCAACGGTGGTATATCCAGTGATTTTTTTCTCCATTTTAGCTTCC
TTAGCTCCTGAAAATCTCGATAACTCAAAAAATACGCCCGGTAGTGATCTTATTTCATTATGGTGAAAGT
TGGAACCTCTTACGTGCCGATCAAAGTCTCATTTTCGCCAAAAGTTGTCATGACCAAAATCCCTTAACGT
GAGTTTTCGTTCCACTGAGCGTCAGACCCCGTAGAAAAGATCAAAGGATCTTCTTGAGATCCTTTTTTTC
TGCGCGTAATCTGCTGCTTGCAAACAAAAAAACCACCGCTACCAGCGGTGGTTTGTTTGCCGGATCAAGA
GCTACCAACTCTTTTTCCGAAGGTAACTGGCTTCAGCAGAGCGCAGATACCAAATACTGTTCTTCTAGTG
TAGCCGTAGTTAGGCCACCACTTCAAGAACTCTGTAGCACCGCCTACATACCTCGCTCTGCTAATCCTGT
TACCAGTGGCTGCTGCCAGTGGCGATAAGTCGTGTCTTACCGGGTTGGACTCAAGACGATAGTTACCGGA
TAAGGCGCAGCGGTCGGGCTGAACGGGGGGTTCGTGCACACAGCCCAGCTTGGAGCGAACGACCTACACC
GAACTGAGATACCTACAGCGTGAGCTATGAGAAAGCGCCACGCTTCCCGAAGGGAGAAAGGCGGACAGGT
ATCCGGTAAGCGGCAGGGTCGGAACAGGAGAGCGCACGAGGGAGCTTCCAGGGGGAAACGCCTGGTATCT
TTATAGTCCTGTCGGGTTTCGCCACCTCTGACTTGAGCGTCGATTTTTGTGATGCTCGTCAGGGGGGCGG
AGCCTATGGAAAAACGCCAGCAATGCGGCCTTTTTACGGTTCCTGGCCTTTTGCTGGCCTTTTGCTCACA
TGTTCTTTCCTGCGTTATCCCCTGATTCTGTGGATAACCGTATTACCGCCTTTGAGTGAGCTGATACCGC
TCGCCGCAGCCGAACGACCGAGCGCAGCGAGTCAGTGAGCGAGGAAGCCGAAAAATCAATAATCAGACAA
CAAGATGTGCGAACTCGATATTTTACACGACTCTCTTTACCAATTCTGCCCCGAATTACACTTAAAACGA
CTCAACAGCTTAACGTTGGCTTGCCACGCATTACTTGACTGTAAAACTCTCACTCTTACCGAACTTGGCC
GTAACCTGCCAACCAAAGCGAGAACAAAACATAACATCAAACGAATCGACCGATTGTTAGGTAATCGTCA
CCTGCAGGAAGGTTTAAACGCATTTAGGTGACACTATAGAAGTGTGTATCGCTCGAGGGATCCGAATTCG
AAGTCTTGGTACGGAGACACTTGTGCCTGAACACCATATCCATCCGGCGTAATACGACTCACTATAGGGA
GAGCGGCCGCCAGATCTTCCGGATGGCTCGAGTTTTTCAGCAAGATGCGTCTCAGTAATCATGACCAAAA
TCCCTTAACGTGAGTTTTCGTTCCACTGAGCGTCAGACCCCGTAGAAAAGATCAAAGGATCTTCTTGAGA
TCCTTTTTTTCTGCGCGTAATCTGCTGCTTGCAAACAAAAAAACCACCGCTACCAGCGGTGGTTTGTTTG
CCGGATCAAGAGCTACCAACTCTTTTTCCGAAGGTAACTGGCTTCAGCAGAGCGCAGATACCAAATACTG
TTCTTCTAGTGTAGCCGTAGTTAGGCCACCACTTCAAGAACTCTGTAGCACCGCCTACATACCTCGCTCT
GCTAATCCTGTTACCAGTGGCTGCTGCCAGTGGCGATAAGTCGTGTCTTACCGGGTTGGACTCAAGACGA
TAGTTACCGGATAAGGCGCAGCGGTCGGGCTGAACGGGGGGTTCGTGCACACAGCCCAGCTTGGAGCGAA
CGACCTACACCGAACTGAGATACCTACAGCGTGAGCTATGAGAAAGCGCCACGCTTCCCGAAGGGAGAAA
GGCGGACAGGTATCCGGTAAGCGGCAGGGTCGGAACAGGAGAGCGCACGAGGGAGCTTCCAGGGGGAAAC
GCCTGGTATCTTTATAGTCCTGTCGGGTTTCGCCACCTCTGACTTGAGCGTCGATTTTTGTGATGCTCGT
CAGGGGGGCGGAGCCTATGGAAAAACGCCAGCAACGCGGCCTTTTTACGGTTCCTGGCCTTTTGCTGGCC
TTTTGCTCACAAGCTAGCTTATCGGCCAGCCTCGCAGAGCAG
